>Addgene plasmid #246401 | pUC19_PHF19_KO_Puro_donor | addgene full sequence | sequence record 494266 | Addgene NGS Result
TCGCGCGTTTCGGTGATGACGGTGAAAACCTCTGACACATGCAGCTCCCGGAGACGGTCACAGCTTGTCT
GTAAGCGGATGCCGGGAGCAGACAAGCCCGTCAGGGCGCGTCAGCGGGTGTTGGCGGGTGTCGGGGCTGG
CTTAACTATGCGGCATCAGAGCAGATTGTACTGAGAGTGCACCATATGCGGTGTGAAATACCGCACAGAT
GCGTAAGGAGAAAATACCGCATCAGGCGCCATTCGCCATTCAGGCTGCGCAACTGTTGGGAAGGGCGATC
GGTGCGGGCCTCTTCGCTATTACGCCAGCTGGCGAAAGGGGGATGTGCTGCAAGGCGATTAAGTTGGGTA
ACGCCAGGGTTTTCCCAGTCACGACGTTGTAAAACGACGGCCAGTGAATTCGAGCTCTAATTGAGAACAG
AAGGGGGGATTACAAAAGACAGATGACCCAGTCTACACTAGCTACAAGCCACCCAGTTTTCCTTTCTAGG
TGAATTTTCTCTGGACAGATCTCAGGTTAGGGATGGTTGCAGGGGTTGGGGGTAAAAACAAAACCCAACT
GCTTGCCTGGAGAAGATCCTCCATCCAGAGCACATGGACTGTGTTTGCTTAAGGAATAAAACCTCAGCCT
CCTGAGACAGGGAGTGGTTCAGGCCCGCTGGGTAGGGGACTTTGTTCTGTGTGGGTTGAGAGATCCATTC
TCTTTAAAAGGTAGTGTGGTATGGGCCATGGCTCTGCCTTTGGCCCATCAGCCTCTTCTCCTTGCCACAC
CTGTTTCCCTATCTGTAAGATGTGAATAATAATAATGTCTCCCTCATAGGATGGTCACGAGGAATCAGTG
AGATAATAACCAAGTCTGGCTTATAGCACAGGGTACAGAAATGGTGGTTTCCTTCCTTCCCCTGATGGGC
TTTCTGAAGCAGGGAAGCAAGAAGCAAAAACCCTGTTCTTTCTCTCCCAGTGTCAGGGGAAGCTGATGGA
GAATCGAGCTCTGGATCCAGGGACTCGGGACTCCTATGGTGCCACCAGCCACCTCCCCAACAAGGGGGCC
CTGGCGAAGGTCAAGAACAACTTCAAAGACTTGATGTCCAAACTGACGGAGGGCCAGTATGTGCTGTGCC
GGTGGACAGATGGCCTGTACTACCTCGGGAAGATCAATTGATCTTCCCGAGGTAGTACAGCAAGAGGCAC
TGGCGGGGCAGCAGGCAACTTGTTTATTGCAGCTTATAATGGTTACAAATAAAGCAATAGCATCACAAAT
TTCACAAATAAAGCATTTTTTTCACTGCATTCTAGTTGTGGTTTGTCCAAACTCATCAATGTATCTTAAA
CTTGTTTATTGCAGCTTATAATGGTTACAAATAAAGCAATAGCATCACAAATTTCACAAATAAAGCATTT
TTTTCACTGCATTCTAGTTGTGGTTTGTCCAAACTCATCAATGTATCTTAAACTTGTTTATTGCAGCTTA
TAATGGTTACAAATAAAGCAATAGCATCACAAATTTCACAAATAAAGCATTTTTTTCACTGCATTCTAGT
TGTGGTTTGTCCAAACTCATCAATGTATCTTAGACTGTGCCTTCTAGTTGCCAGCCATCTGTTGTTTGCC
CCTCCCCCGTGCCTTCCTTGACCCTGGAAGGTGCCACTCCCACTGTCCTTTCCTAATAAAATGAGGAAAT
TGCATCGCATTGTCTGAGTAGGTGTCATTCTATTCTGGGGGGTGGGGTGGGGCAGGACAGCAAGGGGGAG
GATTGGGAAGAGAATAGCAGGCATGCGGCCGCGATATCATAACTTCGTATAATGTATGCTATACGAAGTT
ATGGGGTTGGGGTTGCGCCTTTTCCAAGGCAGCCCTGGGTTTGCGCAGGGACGCGGCTGCTCTGGGCGTG
GTTCCGGGAAACGCAGCGGCGCCGACCCTGGGTCTCGCACATTCTTCACGTCCGTTCGCAGCGTCACCCG
GATCTTCGCCGCTACCCTTGTGGGCCCCCCGGCGACGCTTCCTGCTCCGCCCCTAAGTCGGGAAGGTTCC
TTGCGGTTCGCGGCGTGCCGGACGTGACAAACGGAAGCCGCACGTCTCACTAGTACCCTCGCAGACGGAC
AGCGCCAGGGAGCAATGGCAGCGCGCCGACCGCGATGGGCTGTGGCCAATAGCGGCTGCTCAGCAGGGCG
CGCCGAGAGCAGCGGCCGGGAAGGGGCGGTGCGGGAGGCGGGGTGTGGGGCGGTAGTGTGGGCCCTGTTC
CTGCCCGCGCGGTGTTCCGCATTCTGCAAGCCTCCGGAGCGCACGTCGGCAGTCGGCTCCCTCGTTGACC
GAATCACCGACCTCTCTCCCCAGCAATTCACCATGACCGAGTACAAGCCCACGGTGCGCCTCGCCACCCG
CGACGACGTCCCCAGGGCCGTACGCACCCTCGCCGCCGCGTTCGCCGACTACCCCGCCACGCGCCACACC
GTCGATCCGGACCGCCACATCGAGCGGGTCACCGAGCTGCAAGAACTCTTCCTCACGCGCGTCGGGCTCG
ACATCGGCAAGGTGTGGGTCGCGGACGACGGCGCCGCGGTGGCGGTCTGGACCACGCCGGAGAGCGTCGA
AGCGGGGGCGGTGTTCGCCGAGATCGGCCCGCGCATGGCCGAGTTGAGCGGTTCCCGGCTGGCCGCGCAG
CAACAGATGGAAGGCCTCCTGGCGCCGCACCGGCCCAAGGAGCCCGCGTGGTTCCTGGCCACCGTCGGCG
TCTCGCCCGACCACCAGGGCAAGGGTCTGGGCAGCGCCGTCGTGCTCCCCGGAGTGGAGGCGGCCGAGCG
CGCCGGGGTGCCCGCCTTCCTGGAGACCTCCGCGCCCCGCAACCTCCCCTTCTACGAGCGGCTCGGCTTC
ACCGTCACCGCCGACGTCGAGGTGCCCGAAGGACCGCGCACCTGGTGCATGACCCGCAAGCCCGGTGCCT
GACTCGAGTCTAGACCAATTGGTTTAAACCCTGCAGGCTGTGCCTTCTAGTTGCCAGCCATCTGTTGTTT
GCCCCTCCCCCGTGCCTTCCTTGACCCTGGAAGGTGCCACTCCCACTGTCCTTTCCTAATAAAATGAGGA
AATTGCATCGCATTGTCTGAGTAGGTGTCATTCTATTCTGGGGGGTGGGGTGGGGCAGGACAGCAAGGGG
GAGGATTGGGAAGACAATAGCAGGCATGCTGGGGATGCGGTGGGCTCTATGGATAACTTCGTATAATGTA
TGCTATACGAAGTTATCCTAGGTGGCCCCTGTTCTCAGACTCAGAATCTCTCTGCTCATGTTCCAGCCTG
GCTGTCAGACCAGGGGGCAGGGGGATTGCTGGAGAATTCCCTTCTTGTCCCTCATGCCCAAAGCTGGTGG
TGGGAGGGGCCAGAGCCTGGTCTTGCAGGCACCATCCCTAGGGTCAACATCATCCAACTAGTTCTTTAGA
AAAGTGCTCTGAGAGCCTACAAAACAAAAAAGTCAGGTTTGAGAGGATCACAGAGGAGCATCTGACTTGT
GCTTCTGTCCTCAACATTCTGACCAAGTTGCCATCCATCGGTCCCTGGCTGTACGACTCCAGGTGACTAG
GAGTACACCCTGTCCAGGAACTGCCATCCTTCTTCCCCTTCTAGCCCTGCTTTCTGGAACATACGGAGAC
AAAAATGGAGGAGGAAGACTATGTTCCAGGTTGGCTTTTCCCCAGCCCTTTCTCACTTGCTCCTTCCTAT
CTGTACCCCAGGTCAGCAGCTCTAAGCAAAGCTGCCTCGTGACTTTCGAAGATAATTCCAAATACTGGGT
CCTATGGAAGGACATACAGCATGGTGAGTTTTCCTAACATTTCGGGTAGCCCCCAACCTCCCCAGGTCTT
CTCTCCTCTGCTGCCTTCATTTCTTCCTTCTGTCCTTCCATCTCTTACTCCTGGCATCTGCCCTTGACCA
TGAACCCCAAGCCCACCTGTGATGATGATCAAATCTGGTTGTATATTGACTTAGGAAAGCTTGGCGTAAT
CATGGTCATAGCTGTTTCCTGTGTGAAATTGTTATCCGCTCACAATTCCACACAACATACGAGCCGGAAG
CATAAAGTGTAAAGCCTGGGGTGCCTAATGAGTGAGCTAACTCACATTAATTGCGTTGCGCTCACTGCCC
GCTTTCCAGTCGGGAAACCTGTCGTGCCAGCTGCATTAATGAATCGGCCAACGCGCGGGGAGAGGCGGTT
TGCGTATTGGGCGCTCTTCCGCTTCCTCGCTCACTGACTCGCTGCGCTCGGTCGTTCGGCTGCGGCGAGC
GGTATCAGCTCACTCAAAGGCGGTAATACGGTTATCCACAGAATCAGGGGATAACGCAGGAAAGAACATG
TGAGCAAAAGGCCAGCAAAAGGCCAGGAACCGTAAAAAGGCCGCGTTGCTGGCGTTTTTCCATAGGCTCC
GCCCCCCTGACGAGCATCACAAAAATCGACGCTCAAGTCAGAGGTGGCGAAACCCGACAGGACTATAAAG
ATACCAGGCGTTTCCCCCTGGAAGCTCCCTCGTGCGCTCTCCTGTTCCGACCCTGCCGCTTACCGGATAC
CTGTCCGCCTTTCTCCCTTCGGGAAGCGTGGCGCTTTCTCATAGCTCACGCTGTAGGTATCTCAGTTCGG
TGTAGGTCGTTCGCTCCAAGCTGGGCTGTGTGCACGAACCCCCCGTTCAGCCCGACCGCTGCGCCTTATC
CGGTAACTATCGTCTTGAGTCCAACCCGGTAAGACACGACTTATCGCCACTGGCAGCAGCCACTGGTAAC
AGGATTAGCAGAGCGAGGTATGTAGGCGGTGCTACAGAGTTCTTGAAGTGGTGGCCTAACTACGGCTACA
CTAGAAGAACAGTATTTGGTATCTGCGCTCTGCTGAAGCCAGTTACCTTCGGAAAAAGAGTTGGTAGCTC
TTGATCCGGCAAACAAACCACCGCTGGTAGCGGTGGTTTTTTTGTTTGCAAGCAGCAGATTACGCGCAGA
AAAAAAGGATCTCAAGAAGATCCTTTGATCTTTTCTACGGGGTCTGACGCTCAGTGGAACGAAAACTCAC
GTTAAGGGATTTTGGTCATGAGATTATCAAAAAGGATCTTCACCTAGATCCTTTTAAATTAAAAATGAAG
TTTTAAATCAATCTAAAGTATATATGAGTAAACTTGGTCTGACAGTTACCAATGCTTAATCAGTGAGGCA
CCTATCTCAGCGATCTGTCTATTTCGTTCATCCATAGTTGCCTGACTCCCCGTCGTGTAGATAACTACGA
TACGGGAGGGCTTACCATCTGGCCCCAGTGCTGCAATGATACCGCGAGACCCACGCTCACCGGCTCCAGA
TTTATCAGCAATAAACCAGCCAGCCGGAAGGGCCGAGCGCAGAAGTGGTCCTGCAACTTTATCCGCCTCC
ATCCAGTCTATTAATTGTTGCCGGGAAGCTAGAGTAAGTAGTTCGCCAGTTAATAGTTTGCGCAACGTTG
TTGCCATTGCTACAGGCATCGTGGTGTCACGCTCGTCGTTTGGTATGGCTTCATTCAGCTCCGGTTCCCA
ACGATCAAGGCGAGTTACATGATCCCCCATGTTGTGCAAAAAAGCGGTTAGCTCCTTCGGTCCTCCGATC
GTTGTCAGAAGTAAGTTGGCCGCAGTGTTATCACTCATGGTTATGGCAGCACTGCATAATTCTCTTACTG
TCATGCCATCCGTAAGATGCTTTTCTGTGACTGGTGAGTACTCAACCAAGTCATTCTGAGAATAGTGTAT
GCGGCGACCGAGTTGCTCTTGCCCGGCGTCAATACGGGATAATACCGCGCCACATAGCAGAACTTTAAAA
GTGCTCATCATTGGAAAACGTTCTTCGGGGCGAAAACTCTCAAGGATCTTACCGCTGTTGAGATCCAGTT
CGATGTAACCCACTCGTGCACCCAACTGATCTTCAGCATCTTTTACTTTCACCAGCGTTTCTGGGTGAGC
AAAAACAGGAAGGCAAAATGCCGCAAAAAAGGGAATAAGGGCGACACGGAAATGTTGAATACTCATACTC
TTCCTTTTTCAATATTATTGAAGCATTTATCAGGGTTATTGTCTCATGAGCGGATACATATTTGAATGTA
TTTAGAAAAATAAACAAATAGGGGTTCCGCGCACATTTCCCCGAAAAGTGCCACCTGACGTCTAAGAAAC
CATTATTATCATGACATTAACCTATAAAAATAGGCGTATCACGAGGCCCTTTCGTC
Features (pLannotate 1.2.2; 21 found; start..end, strand, type, name):
    137..236     +  misc_feature   bom (fragment): basis of mobility region from pBR322
    242..399     -  CDS            lacZα (fragment): LacZα fragment of β-galactosidase; lacZ fragment
    976..1155    +  CDS            PHF19 (fragment): PHF19_HUMAN - Also known as PCL3. Experimental evidence at protein level: Swiss-Prot protein existence level 1. Polycomb group (PcG) protein that specifically binds histone H3 trimethylated at 'Lys-36' (H3K36me3) and recruits the PRC2 complex, thus enhancing PRC2 H3K27me3 methylation activity (PubMed:15563832, PubMed:18691976, PubMed:23160351, PubMed:23228662, PubMed:23273982, PubMed:29499137, PubMed:23104054, PubMed:31959557). Probably involved in the transition from an active state to a repressed state in embryonic stem cells: acts by binding to H3K36me3, a mark for transcriptional activatio
   1207..1328    +  polyA_signal   SV40 poly(A) signal: SV40 polyadenylation signal
   1329..1450    +  polyA_signal   SV40 poly(A) signal: SV40 polyadenylation signal
   1451..1572    +  polyA_signal   SV40 poly(A) signal: SV40 polyadenylation signal
   1575..1686    +  polyA_signal   bGH poly(A) signal: bovine growth hormone polyadenylation signal
   1789..1822    -  protein_bind   loxP: Cre-mediated recombination occurs in the 8-bp core sequence (GCATACAT). Cre recombinase
   1823..2333    +  promoter       hPGK promoter: human phosphoglycerate kinase 1 promoter
   2343..2942    +  CDS            PuroR: puromycin N-acetyltransferase; pac from Streptomyces alboniger; confers resistance to puromycin
   2978..3202    +  polyA_signal   bGH poly(A) signal: bovine growth hormone polyadenylation signal
   3203..3236    -  protein_bind   loxP: Cre-mediated recombination occurs in the 8-bp core sequence (GCATACAT). Cre recombinase
   3713..3802    +  CDS            PHF19 (fragment): PHF19_HUMAN - Also known as PCL3. Experimental evidence at protein level: Swiss-Prot protein existence level 1. Polycomb group (PcG) protein that specifically binds histone H3 trimethylated at 'Lys-36' (H3K36me3) and recruits the PRC2 complex, thus enhancing PRC2 H3K27me3 methylation activity (PubMed:15563832, PubMed:18691976, PubMed:23160351, PubMed:23228662, PubMed:23273982, PubMed:29499137, PubMed:23104054, PubMed:31959557). Probably involved in the transition from an active state to a repressed state in embryonic stem cells: acts by binding to H3K36me3, a mark for transcriptional activatio
   4019..4035    -  protein_bind   lac operator: The lac repressor binds to the lac operator to inhibit transcription in E. coli. This inhibition can be relieved by adding lactose or isopropyl-β-D-thiogalactopyranoside (IPTG). lac repressor encoded by lacI
   4043..4073    -  promoter       lac promoter: promoter for the E. coli lac operon
   4088..4109    -  protein_bind   CAP binding site: CAP binding activates transcription in the presence of cAMP. E. coli catabolite activator protein
   4122..4214    -  CDS            lacI (fragment): lac repressor; lacI; The lac repressor binds to the lac operator to inhibit transcription in E. coli. This inhibition can be relieved by adding lactose or isopropyl-β-D-thiogalactopyranoside (IPTG).
   4397..4985    -  rep_origin     ori: high-copy-number ColE1/pMB1/pBR322/pUC origin of replication
   5156..6016    -  CDS            AmpR: β-lactamase; bla; confers resistance to ampicillin, carbenicillin, and related antibiotics
   6017..6121    -  promoter       AmpR promoter: bla
   6216..35      +  CDS            rop (fragment) (across the origin): Rop protein, which maintains plasmids at low copy number; rop
