[The description below was written by a language model from this plasmid's Addgene catalogue record and pLannotate feature annotations shown in this document.]
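Description:
pUC19_PHF19_KO_Puro_donor is a 6.2 kb homology-directed repair donor built by Gibson assembly in the pUC19 backbone, designed to disrupt the human PHF19 gene (also called PCL3), which encodes a Polycomb-like accessory subunit that binds H3K36me3 and recruits PRC2. It is propagated in E. coli as a high-copy plasmid through the pUC/ColE1 origin and selected with ampicillin via the bla gene and its promoter. Remnants of the pUC19 lacZα region, lac promoter/operator and CAP site flank the insert, consistent with cloning into the polylinker.

The payload sits between two stretches of PHF19 genomic sequence, each containing an annotated fragment of PHF19 coding sequence, which presumably serve as left and right homology arms. Immediately after the upstream arm comes a transcription-termination block of three tandem SV40 polyadenylation signals followed by a bGH poly(A) signal. Once integrated, this block would be expected to truncate the endogenous PHF19 transcript early and so produce the knockout. Downstream lies a selection cassette in which the human PGK promoter drives the puromycin N-acetyltransferase gene, terminated by a second bGH poly(A) signal. This cassette is bracketed by two loxP sites in the same orientation, so Cre recombinase could excise the marker while leaving the poly(A) stop block in place.

The plasmid carries no nuclease or guide RNA, and the record does not state how the target site is cut, though such donors are normally co-delivered with a site-specific nuclease. The associated work concerns PRC2 subcomplex functions in human stem cells and cardiac differentiation, where puromycin selection would enrich for targeted cells.
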