Addgene plasmid #246401: pUC19_PHF19_KO_Puro_donor
Purpose: PHF19 KO donor plasmid with puromycin resistance
Depositing lab: Yicheng Long. Depositing organization: Cornell University. Publication: Distinct specificity and functions of PRC2 subcomplexes in human stem cells and cardiac differentiation. Much C, Rajkumar SM, Chen L, Cohen JM, Gade AR, Pitt GS, Long Y. Mol Cell. 2025 Aug 7:S1097-2765(25)00615-X. doi: 10.1016/j.molcel.2025.07.014. PubMed 40803325.
Backbone
  Vector backbone: pUC19
  Vector type: Mammalian Expression
  Selectable markers: Puromycin
Growth in bacteria
  Bacterial resistance: Ampicillin, 100 μg/mL
  Growth temperature: 37°C
  Growth strain: DH5alpha
  Copy number: High Copy
Gene/Insert
  Gene/Insert name: PHF19
  Species: H. sapiens (human)
  Mutation: KO
  Entrez Gene: PHF19 (a.k.a. MTF2L1, PCL3, TDRD19B)
  Cloning method: Gibson Cloning
Terms and licenses: Academic/Nonprofit Terms; Industry Terms: Not Available to Industry
How to cite: pUC19_PHF19_KO_Puro_donor was a gift from Yicheng Long (Addgene plasmid # 246401 ; http://n2t.net/addgene:246401 ; RRID:Addgene_246401)
